Addgene plasmid #22159: pEBB-GFP-hBEN-deltaSS
Depositing lab: Ananda Roy. Depositing organization: Tufts University. Publication: Repression of TFII-I-dependent transcription by nuclear exclusion. Tussie-Luna MI, Bayarsaihan D, Ruddle FH, Roy AL. Proc Natl Acad Sci U S A. 2001 Jul 3. 98(14):7789-94. 10.1073/pnas.141222298 PubMed 11438732.
Backbone
  Vector backbone: pEBB
  Backbone size w/o insert (bp): 6000
  Vector type: Mammalian Expression
Growth in bacteria
  Bacterial resistance: Ampicillin, 100 μg/mL
  Growth temperature: 37°C
  Growth strain: DH5alpha
  Copy number: Unknown
Gene/Insert
  Gene/Insert name: hBEN (alt name: MusTRD1)
  Species: H. sapiens (human)
  Insert size (bp): 2900
  Mutation: Deletion of amino acids 897-908
  Entrez Gene: GTF2IRD1 (a.k.a. BEN, CREAM1, GTF3, MUSTRD1, RBAP2, WBS, WBSCR11, WBSCR12, hMusTRD1alpha1)
  Tag / fusion protein: GFP (N terminal on insert)
  Cloning method: Restriction Enzyme; 5′ cloning site ClaI (unknown if destroyed); 3′ cloning site NotI (unknown if destroyed)
  Sequencing primers: 5′ EF-1a Forward
Terms and licenses: Academic/Nonprofit Terms; Industry Terms: Not Available to Industry
Depositor comments: GFP cloned in SpeI/ClaI
How to cite: pEBB-GFP-hBEN-deltaSS was a gift from Ananda Roy (Addgene plasmid # 22159 ; http://n2t.net/addgene:22159 ; RRID:Addgene_22159)
