[The description below was written by a language model from this plasmid's Addgene catalogue record.]
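Description:
pEBB-GFP-hBEN-deltaSS is a mammalian expression plasmid built on the pEBB backbone (about 6 kb without insert). It is propagated in E. coli under ampicillin selection. The record gives no feature table, so the origin of replication, polyadenylation signal and any mammalian selection marker are not documented, and the copy number is listed as unknown. The promoter is also not stated explicitly. However, the recommended 5′ sequencing primer is an EF-1α forward primer, which suggests that the insert lies downstream of an EF-1α promoter.

The payload is a roughly 2.9 kb human cDNA for hBEN, also known as MusTRD1 and corresponding to the GTF2IRD1 gene, a member of the TFII-I family of transcription factors. It was cloned between ClaI and NotI sites. GFP was inserted upstream as a SpeI/ClaI fragment, so the product is an N-terminally GFP-tagged fusion protein. The "deltaSS" variant carries a deletion of amino acids 897–908. The record does not say what this segment does.

The GFP tag allows the mutant protein's subcellular distribution to be followed directly in transfected mammalian cells. The associated publication concerns repression of TFII-I-dependent transcription through nuclear exclusion. This points to use in localisation and transcriptional reporter experiments that compare the deletion mutant with wild-type BEN, to work out which regions of the protein are needed for its effect on TFII-I.
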