>Addgene plasmid #22159 | pEBB-GFP-hBEN-deltaSS | addgene partial sequence | sequence record 27984 | 22159 with hBEN-F
GTCAGGCCTTTCAGGACTCATCCCAAAGCCTGATGAAGATGACGCCAACAGACTCGGGGAGAAGGTGATC
CTGCGGGAGCAGGTGAAGGAACTCTTCAACGAGAAATACGGTGAGGCCCTGGGCCTGAACCGGCCGGTGC
TGGTCCCTTATAAACTAATCCGGGACAGCCCAGACGCCGTGGAGGTCACGGGTCTGCCTGATGACATCCC
CTTCCGGAACCCCAACACGTACGACATCCACCGGCTGGAGAAGATCCTGAAGGCCCGAGAGCATGTCCGC
ATGGTCATCATTAACCAGCTCCAACCCTTTGCAGAAATCTGCAATGATGCCAAGGTGCCAGCCAAAGACA
GCAGCATTCCCAAGCGCAAGAGAAAGCGGGTCTCGGAAGGAAATTCCGTCAACCCAGATTCAGTGGCATC
GGCCAACCAGATCTCACTCGTGCAATGGCCAATGTACATGGTGGACTATGCCGGCCTGAACGTGCAGCTC
CCGGGACCTCTTAATTACAGCGGCCGCGACTCTAGAGTGAGGGTCCCCACCTGGGACCCTTGAGAGTATC
AGGTCTCCCACGTGGGAGACAAGAAATCCCTGTTTAATATTTAAACAGCAGTGTTCCCCATCTGGGTCCT
TGCACCCCTCACTCTGGCCTCAGCCGANTGCACAGCGGCCCCTGCATCCCCTTGGCTGTGAGGCCCCTGG
GACAAGCAGAAGTGGCCAGANCTGGGAAGCATGGCCNNGGGGTCCCACGAATTGCTGGGAATCTCGTTTT
CTTCTAAAATTTTGGGAATTGTTTGACTCCGAACTCCCGACTGTTCTGTTTTCTGGTGGCTCGG
