>Addgene plasmid #22159 | pEBB-GFP-hBEN-deltaSS | addgene partial sequence | sequence record 27985 | 22159 with EGFP-C
ATCGATGGAATGGCCTTGCTGGGTAAGCGCTGTGACGTCCCCNCCAACGGCTGCGGACCCGACCGCTGGA
ACTCCGCGTTCACCCGCAAAGACGAGATCATCACCAGCCTCGTGTCTGCCTTAGACTCCATGTGCTCAGC
GCTGTCCAAACTGAACGCCGAGGTGGCCTGTGTCGCCGTGCACGATGAGAGCGCCTTTGTGGTGGGCACA
GAGAAGGGGAGAATGTTCCTGAATGCCCGGAAGGAGCTACAGTCAGACTTCCTCAGGTTCTGCCGAGGGC
CCCCGTGGAAGGATCCGGAGGCAGAGCACCCCAAGAAGGTGCAGCGGGGCGAGGGTGGAGGCCGTAGCCT
CCCTCGGTCCTCCCTGGAACATGGCTCAGATGTGTACCTTCTGCGGAAGATGGTAGAGGAGGTGTTTGAT
GTTCTTTATAGCGAGGCCCTGGGAAGGGCCAGTGTGGTGCCACTGCCCTATGAGAGGCTGCTCAGGGAGC
CAGGGCTGCTGGCCGTGCAGGGGCTGCCCGAAGGCCTGGCCTTCCGAANGCCAGCCGAGTATGACCCCAA
GGCCCTCATGGCCATCCTGGAACACAGCCACCGCNNCCGCTTCAAGCTCAAGAGGCCACTTGAGGATGGC
GGGCGGGACTCG
